>Addgene plasmid #163907 | KIF13B | depositor full sequence | sequence record 317897 | KIF13B sequence 10344 bps
G
[124 nt withheld, positions 2-125]
C
[91 nt withheld, positions 127-217]
A
[49 nt withheld, positions 219-267]
CCTTTGACGTTGGAGTCCACGTTCTTT
[37 nt withheld, positions 295-331]
ACCCTATCTCGGTCTATTCTTTTGATTTATAAGGGATTTTGCCGATTTCGGCCTATTGGTTAAAAAATGA
GCTGATTTAACAAAAATTTAACGCGAATTTTAACAAAATATTAACGTTTACAATTTCAGGTGGCACTTTT
CGGGGAAATGTGCGCGGAACCCCTATTTGTTTATTTTTCTAAATACATTCAAATATGTATCCGCTCATGA
GACAATAACCCTGATAAATGCTTCAATAATATTGAAAAAGGAAGAGTATGAGTATTCAACATTTCCGTGT
CGCCCTTATTCCCTTTTTTGCGGCATTTTGCCTTCCTGTTTTTGCTCACCCAGAAACGCTGGTGAAAGTA
AAAGATGCTGAAGATCAGTTGGGTGCACGAGTGGGTTACATCGAACTGGATCTCAACAGCGGTAAGATCC
TTGAGAGTTTTCGCCCCGAAGAACGTTTTCCAATGATGAGCACTTTTAAAGTTCTGCTATGTGGCGCGGT
ATTATCCCGTATTGACGCCGGGCAAGAGCAACTCGGTCGCCGCATACACTATTCTCAGAATGACTTGGTT
GAGTACTCACCAGTCACAGAAAAGCATCTTACGGATGGCATGACAGTAAGAGAATTATGCAGTGCTGCCA
TAACCATGAGTGATAACACTGCGGCCAACTTACTTCTGACAACGATCGGAGGACCGAAGGAGCTAACCGC
TTTTTTGCACAACATGGGGGATCATGTAACTCGCCTTGATCGTTGGGAACCGGAGCTGAATGAAGCCATA
CCAAACGACGAGCGTGACACCACGATGCCTGTAGCAATGGCAACAACGTTGCGCAAACTATTAACTGGCG
AACTACTTACTCTAGCTTCCCGGCAACAATTAATAGACTGGATGGAGGCGGATAAAGTTGCAGGACCACT
TCTGCGCTCGGCCCTTCCGGCTGGCTGGTTTATTGCTGATAAATCTGGAGCCGGTGAGCGTGGGTCTCGC
GGTATCATTGCAGCACTGGGGCCAGATGGTAAGCCCTCCCGTATCGTAGTTATCTACACGACGGGGAGTC
AGGCAACTATGGATGAACGAAATAGACAGATCGCTGAGATAGGTGCCTCACTGATTAAGCATTGGTAACT
GTCAGACCAAGTTTACTCATATATACTTTAGATTGATTTAAAACTTCATTTTTAATTTAAAAGGATCTAG
GTGAAGATCCTTTTTGATAATCTCATGACCAAAATCCCTTAACGTGAGTTTTCGTTCCACTGAGCGTCAG
ACCCCGTAGAAAAGATCAAAGGATCTTCTTGAGATCCTTTTTTTCTGCGCGTAATCTGCTGCTTGCAAAC
AAAAAAACCACCGCTACCAGCGGTGGTTTGTTTGCCGGATCAAGAGCTACCAACTCTTTTTCCGAAGGTA
ACTGGCTTCAGCAGAGCGCAGATACCAAATACTGTCCTTCTAGTGTAGCCGTAGTTAGGCCACCACTTCA
AGAACTCTGTAGCACCGCCTACATACCTCGCTCTGCTAATCCTGTTACCAGTGGCTGCTGCCAGTGGCGA
TAAGTCGTGTCTTACCGGGTTGGACTCAAGACGATAGTTACCGGATAAGGCGCAGCGGTCGGGCTGAACG
GGGGGTTCGTGCACACAGCCCAGCTTGGAGCGAACGACCTACACCGAACTGAGATACCTACAGCGTGAGC
ATTGAGAAAGCGCCACGCTTCCCGAAGGGAGAAAGGCGGACAGGTATCCGGTAAGCGGCAGGGTCGGAAC
AGGAGAGCGCACGAGGGAGCTTCCAGGGGGAAACGCCTGGTATCTTTATAGTCCTGTCGGGTTTCGCCAC
CTCTGACTTGAGCGTCGATTTTTGTGATGCTCGTCAGGGGGGCGGAGCCTATGGAAAAACGCCAGCAACG
CGGCCTTTTTACGGTTCCTGGCCTTTTGCTGGCCTTTTGCTCACATGTTCTTTCCTGCGTTATCCCCTGA
TTCTGTGGATAACCGTATTACCGCCTTTGAGTGAGCTGATACCGCTCGCCGCAGCCGAACGACCGAGCGC
AGCGAGTCAGTGAGCGAGGAAGCGGAAGAGCGCCTGATGCGGTATTTTCTCCTTACGCATCTGTGCGGTA
TTTCACACCGCAGACCAGCCGCGTAACCTGGCAAAATCGGTTACGGTTGAGTAATAAATGGATGCCCTGC
GTAAGCGGGTGTGGGCGGACAATAAAGTCTTAAACTGAACAAAATAGATCTAAACTATGACAATAAAGTC
TTAAACTAGACAGAATAGTTGTAAACTGAAATCAGTCCAGTTATGCTGTGAAAAAGCATACTGGACTTTT
GTTATGGCTAAAGCAAACTCTTCATTTTCTGAAGTGCAAATTGCCCGTCGTATTAAAGAGGGGCGTGGCC
AAGGGCATGGTAAAGACTATATTCGCGGCGTTGTGACAATTTACCGAACAACTCCGCGGCCGGGAAGCCG
ATCTCGGCTTGAACGAATTGTTAGGTGGCGGTACTTGGGTCGATATCAAAGTGCATCACTTCTTCCCGTA
TGCCCAACTTTGTATAGAGAGCCACTGCGGGATCGTCACCGTAATCTGCTTGCACGTAGATCACATAAGC
ACCAAGCGCGTTGGCCTCATGCTTGAGGAGATTGATGAGCGCGGTGGCAATGCCCTGCCTCCGGTGCTCG
CCGGAGACTGCGAGATCATAGATATAGATCTCACTACGCGGCTGCTCAAACCTGGGCAGAACGTAAGCCG
CGAGAGCGCCAACAACCGCTTCTTGGTCGAAGGCAGCAAGCGCGATGAATGTCTTACTACGGAGCAAGTT
CCCGAGGTAATCGGAGTCCGGCTGATGTTGGGAGTAGGTGGCTACGTCTCCGAACTCACGACCGAAAAGA
TCAAGAGCAGCCCGCATGGATTTGACTTGGTCAGGGCCGAGCCTACATGTGCGAATGATGCCCATACTTG
AGCCACCTAACTTTGTTTTAGGGCGACTGCCCTGCTGCGTAACATCGTTGCTGCTGCGTAACATCGTTGC
TGCTCCATAACATCAAACATCGACCCACGGCGTAACGCGCTTGCTGCTTGGATGCCCGAGGCATAGACTG
TACAAAAAAACAGTCATAACAAGCCATGAAAACCGCCACTGCGCCGTTACCACCGCTGCGTTCGGTCAAG
GTTCTGGACCAGTTGCGTGAGCGCATACGCTACTTGCATTACAGTTTACGAACCGAACAGGCTTATGTCA
ACTGGGTTCGTGCCTTCATCCGTTTCCACGGTGTGCGTCACCCGGCAACCTTGGGCAGCAGCGAAGTCGA
GGCATTTCTGTCCTGGCTGGCGAACGAGCGCAAGGTTTCGGTCTCCACGCATCGTCAGGCATTGGCGGCC
TTGCTGTTCTTCTACGGCAAGGTGCTGTGCACGGATCTGCCCTGGCTTCAGGAGATCGGAAGACCTCGGC
CGTCGCGGCGCTTGCCGGTGGTGCTGACCCCGGATGAAGTGGTTCGCATCCTCGGTTTTCTGGAAGGCGA
GCATCGTTTGTTCGCCCAGGACTCTAGCTATAGTTCTAGTGGTTGGCTACGTATACTCCGGAATATTAAT
AGATCATGGAGATAATTAAAATGATAACCATCTCGCAAATAAATAAGTATTTTACTGTTTTCGTAACAGT
TTTGTAATAAAAAAACCTATAAATATTCCGGATTATTCATACCGTCCCACCATCGGGCGCGGATCTCGGT
CCGAAACCATGTCGTACTACCATCACCATCACCATCACGATTACGATATCCCAACGACCGAAAACCTGTA
TTTTCAGGGCGCCATGGGAGATAGCAAAGTGAAAGTGGCCGTTAGAGTTAGACCGATGAACCGTAGAGAG
ATTGACCTGCATACAAAGTGTGTCGTTGATGTGGAGGCTAACAAGGTCATCCTGAACCCTGTGAACACCA
ACCTGAGCAAGGGAGACGCTCGCGGTCAGCCCAAGATCTTCGCCTACGACCACTGCTTCTGGTCCATGGA
CGAGAGCGTGCGTGAAAAGTACGCTGGTCAGGAAGACGTCTTCAAGTGCCTGGGCGAGAACATCCTGCAG
AACGCCTTCGACGGATACAACGCTTGCATCTTCGCCTACGGTCAGACCGGTTCTGGCAAGTCATACACTA
TGATGGGTACCGCTGACCAGCCTGGCCTGATCCCAAGGCTGTGCTCCGGTCTGTTCGAGAGAACTCAGAA
GGAGGAAAACGAGGAACAGTCTTTCAAGGTCGAAGTGTCATACATGGAGATCTACAACGAAAAGGTGCGC
GACCTGCTGGACCCAAAGGGCTCCAGGCAGACCCTGAAGGTCAGAGAGCACAGCGTGCTGGGTCCATACG
TCGACGGCCTGTCCAAGCTGGCTGTGACTAGCTACAAGGACATCGAATCCCTGATGAGCGAGGGTAACAA
GTCTCGCACTGTCGCTGCCACCAACATGAACGAGGAATCCAGCCGTTCACACGCCGTGTTCAAGATCACC
CTGACTCACACCCTGTACGACGTCAAGTCTGGCACCTCAGGAGAAAAAGTGGGCAAGCTGTCCCTGGTCG
ACCTGGCTGGAAGCGAGAGAGCTACTAAGACCGGTGCTGCTGGCGACCGTCTGAAGGAAGGATCAAACAT
CAACAAGTCCCTGACCACTCTGGGTCTGGTCATCTCCGCTCTGGCCGACCAGGGAGCTGGCAAGAACAAG
AACAAGTTCGTGCCCTACCGTGACAGCGTCCTGACTTGGCTGCTGAAGGACAGCCTGGGTGGCAACTCTA
AGACTGCTATGGTGGCCACCGTCTCCCCAGCTGCCGACAACTACGACGAGACTCTGAGCACCCTGCGTTA
CGCTGACAGGGCCAAGCACATCGTGAACCACGCTGTGGTCAACGAAGACCCTAACGCCAGGATCATCCGC
GACCTGCGCGAGGAAGTCGAGAAGCTGAGGGAACAGCTGACCAAGGCTGAAGCCATGAAGTCTCCCGAGC
TGAAGGACAGACTGGAGGAATCAGAAAAGCTGATCCAGGAGATGACTGTGACCTGGGAGGAAAAGCTGAG
GAAGACCGAGGAAATCGCTCAGGAAAGACAGAAGCAGCTGGAGTCTCTGGGAATCTCACTGCAGACTTCC
GGCATCAAGGTCGGAGACGACAAGTGCTTCCTGGTCAACCTGAACGCTGACCCAGCCCTGAACGAACTGC
TGGTGTACTACCTGAAGGAGCACACCCTGATCGGTTCCGCTAACAGCCAGGACATCCAGCTGTGCGGCAT
GGGAATCCTGCCTGAACACGGTATCATCGACATCACTCCAGAGGGACAGGTGGTCCTGACCCCACAGAAG
AACACTCGCACCTTCGTGAACGGTTCTTCAGTCTCCAGCCCCATCCAGCTGCACCACGGAGACAGGATCC
TGTGGGGTAACAACCACTTCTTCAGACTGAACCTGCCTAAGAAGAAGAAGAAGGCTGAGCGCGAAGACGA
GGACCGTGAAGCCTCTCTGAAGAACGACTCTTCATCCGAGCAGCTGGACGCTGACGGTGACAGCTCTTCA
GAGGTGTCCAGCGAAATCAACTTCAACTTCGAATACGCTCAGATGGAGGTCACCATGAAGGCCCTGGGCT
CTAACGACCCTATGCAGTCAATCCTGTCTTCACTGGAACAGCAGCACGAGGAAGAGAAGCGTTCCGCCCT
GGAGCGCCAGCGTCTGATGTACGAACACGAGCTGGAACAGCTGCGCCGTAGGCTGTCTCCCGAGAGACAG
AACTGCCGCGGCGTGGACCGTCTGTCATTCCACAGCCCATCTGCTCAGCAGCGCCTGAAGCAGTGGGCTG
AAGAGCGTGAAGCCACTCTGAACAACTCCCTGATGAGGCTGAGAGAACAGATCGTGAAGGCCAACCTGCT
GGTCAGGGAGGCTAGCTACATCGCCGAAGAGCTGGACAAGAGAACTGAGTACAAGGTGACCCTGCAGATC
CCTACTTCCAGCCTGGACGCTAACCGCAAGCGTGGTTCTCTGCTGTCAGAACCCGCCATCCAGGTCAGAC
GCAAGGGCAAGGGCAAGCAGATCTGGTCCCTGGAGAAGCTGGAAAACAGGCTGCTGGACATGCGCGACCT
GTACCAGGAGTGGAAGGAATGCGAAGAGGACTCCCCTGTGTCACGCTCCTACTTCAAGCGTGCTGACCCC
TTCTACGACGAGCAGGAAAACCACAGCCTGATCGGCGTGGCCAACGTCTTCCTGGAAACCCTGTTCTACG
ACGTGAAGCTGCAGTACGCTGTCCCCATCATCAACCAGAAGGGTGAAGTGGCCGGCAGGCTGCACGTCGA
GGTCATGAGACTGAGCGGAGCTATCGGAGAGAGGATCGCCGGAGGTGACGACCCAACCGAAGTCTCTTCA
GAGAAGGAAGCTCAGGAGAACAGACTGGTGTGCATGGTCAAGATCCTGCAGGCCACTGGTCTGCCTCAGC
ACCTGTGCCACTTCGTGTTCTGCAAGTACGACTTCTGGGACCAGCAGGAACCAGTCACCGTGGCTCCTGA
GGTCGACACCTCCAGCTCTCCCACTTCCAAGCAGCCACAGTGCATGGTGGTCTTCGACCACTGCTCCGAG
TTCAGCGTGAACATCACTGAGGACTTCATCGAATACCTGAGCGAGGGAGCTCTGGCCATCGAAGTCTACG
GTCACAAGATGAACGACCCACGCAAGAACCCTGCTCTGTGGGACCTGGGAATCATCCAGGCCAAGACTCG
CTCCCTGAGGGACAGATGGAGCGAAGTGACCCGTAAGCTGGAGTTCTGGGTCCAGATCCTGGAGCAGAAC
GAAAACGGTGACTACTGCCCCGTCGAGGTCATCGCTGCCAAGGACGTGCCAACCGGCGGAATCTTCCAGC
TGCGTCAGGGACAGTCCCGTAGGGTCCAGGTGGAAGTCAAGAGCGTGCAGGAGTCTGGCACTCTGCCACT
GATGGAAGAGTGCATCCTGTCCGTCGGAATCGGTTGCGTGAAGGTCCGTCCCCTGAGGAGCCCAAAGATC
CACGAGAACGTGCACGAAGAGGAAGAGGACATGGACTCCTACCAGGACAGGGACCTGGAGAGACTGAGAC
GCAAGTGGCTGAACGCTCTGACCAAGCGCCAGGAATACCTGGACCAGCAGCTGCAGAAGCTGGTGAGCAA
GCACGACAAGACTGAGGACGACGCTGACCGTGAAGCCCAGCTGCTGGAGATGCGCCTGACTCTGACCGAA
GAGCGTAACGCTGTGATGGTCCCTTCTGCCGGCTCAGGAATCCCAGGTGCTCCTGCCGAATGGACTCCTG
TGCCCGGCATGGAAACCCACATCCCAGTCATCTTCCTGGACCTGAACGCTGACGACTTCTCATCCCAGGA
CAACCTGGACGACCCTGAGGCTGGATGGGACGCTACTCTGACCGGAGAAGAGGAAGAGGAATTCTTCGAA
CTGCAGATCGTGAAGCAGCACGACGGCGAAGTCAAGGCTGAGGCCTCCTGGGACAGCGCTGTGCACTCAT
GCCCACAGCTGTCCAAGGGAACCCCTGCCGACGAGCGCGTCTTCCTGATCCTGCGTGTGACTGTCCAGCT
GTCCCACCCTGCTGACATGCAGCTGGTGCTGCGCAAGCGTATCTGCGTGCACGTCCACGGCAGGCAGGGA
TTCGCCCAGTCTCTGCTGAAGAAGATGTCACACAGAAGCTCTATCCCCGGTTGCGGCGTGACCTTCGAAA
TCGTCTCCAACATCCCAGAGGACGCTCAGGGTGTGGAGGAAAGGGAAGCTCTGGCCAGAATGGCTGCCAA
CGTCGAGAACCCCGCTTCTGCCGACTCAGAAGCTTACATCGAGAAGTACCTGCGCAGCGTGCTGGCCGTC
GAGAACCTGCTGACCCTGGACAGGCTGAGACAGGAAGTGGCCGTCAAGGAGCAGCTGACTGGAAAGGGCA
AGCTGTCCCGTAGGAGCATCTCATCCCCATCTATGAACCGCCTGAGCGGCTCTCGTCAGGAGCTGTCACC
TTCCCACAGCCTGGGATCAAACAAGGGTCGCTGGGAAAGCCAGCAGGACGTGTCTCAGACCCTGGTGTCC
CGTGGAATCGCTCCAGGACCTCCAGCTCTGTCTGTGTCACCTCAGAACAACCAGTCTCCAGACCCTGGCC
TGGGTGGAGTCGCTGCTTCTTACCTGAACCCCGTGAAGTCACTGGTCCCCCAGATGCCAAAGCTGCTGAA
GTCACTGTTCCCAGTGAGGGACGACAGACGCGGAAGACACAGCTCTCCTCTGGCTCACCAGCCCGTGCCA
AGGATCCTGGTCCAGCCAACTTTCTCTGACACCTGGGCCACTAGAACCGAGGAAGTGTCACACCAGGTCG
GCGCTGCCCCTCTGGCTGAGGTCATGGCTGCCCCCGCTGTCAAGATCTGCGACAAGCCAGTGAAGGTGTC
CTCCCCACCTTCTCCTATGGTGGTCACCCAGCCACCAGAGGGTCAGGACGGACCTCCATCTCCACTGTCA
GAGGCTAGCTCTGGATACTTCTCCCACAGCGTGTCATCCGCCACTCTGTCAGAGACTCTGACCCTGGGCC
TGGACACCACTGGCCTGGGATCCCAGACTCCCGGAAGCCCACCTGCTCTGTGCCAGGTCACCCCTGAGCC
CGAACTGGCCTTCCTGTCATGTACTCAGTCCCACCCACCAGCTCCTGAGGAAGCTCACGTGCCTGCTGCC
CCCACTCAGTCTACCGAGTTGGAAGTCCCACGTGCTCCTCTGCTGAGCGAGCCAGCTTCTGCTGTGCCAA
CCTCACCATTCCGCATCCGTAAGGTCAGGACTTCAGAACTGAAGTCCTTCACCGGCATGCTGGGAGGTGC
TAGCTCTGGAGCCGAGGAAGACCCTCTGGCTAGCGAGGACCCATCTAACGCTCGTGGTCAGACTCTGGGC
CGTCTGGAAGTGACCTCTGACTCAGAGGACGCTTCCGAGGTCCCAGAATGGCTGCGCGAGGGAGAATACG
TGGTCGTGGGAACTAACAAGACCGGTATCGTGCGTTACATCGGTCCAACCGACTTCCAGGAAGGAACTTG
GATCGGTGTCGAGCTGGACCTGCCTGCTGGCAAGAACGACGGATCTATCGGCGGAAAGCAGTACTTCCGT
TGCAACCCTGGTTACGGCCTGCTGGTGCGCCCTTCACGCGTGCGTAGGGCTGTCGGAACCGGTAGACGCC
GTTCATCCGGCCTGCAGCCTCAGGGAGCTCCCGAGGTCAGGAGATCCGCCACCATCTCCGGTAGCGCTAC
TAACCTGGCCAGCCTGACCGCTGCCCTGGCGAAAGGAGATAGAAGTTACAAGAACCCCGAGAACAGAAAA
TCGTGGGCGTCATAAGCGGCCGCTTTCGAATCTAGAGCCTGCAGTCTCGAGGCATGCGGTACCAAGCTTG
TCGAGAAGTACTAGAGGATCATAATCAGCCATACCACATTTGTAGAGGTTTTACTTGCTTTAAAAAACCT
CCCACACCTCCCCCTGAACCTGAAACATAAAATGAATGCAATTGTTGTTGTTAACTTGTTTATTGCAGCT
TATAATGGTTACAAATAAAGCAATAGCATCACAAATTTCACAAATAAAGCATTTTTTTCACTGCATTCTA
GTTGTGGTTTGTCCAAACTCATCAATGTATCTTATCATGTCTGGATCTGATCACTGCTTGAGCCTAGGAG
ATCCGAACCAGATAAGTGAAATCTAGTTCCAAACTATTTTGTCATTTTTAATTTTCGTATTAGCTTACGA
CGCTACACCCAGTTCCCATCTATTTTGTCACTCTTCCCTAAATAATCCTTAAAAACTCCATTTCCACCCC
TCCCAGTTCCCAACTATTTTGTCCGCCCACAGCGGGGCATTTTTCTTCCTGTTATGTTTTTAATCAAACA
TCCTGCCAACTCCATGTGACAAACCGTCATCTTCGGCTACTTTTTCTCTGTCACAGAATGAAAATTTTTC
TGTCATCTCTTCGTTATTAATGTTTGTAATTGACTGAATATCAACGCTTATTTGCAGCCTGAATGGCGAA
TGG
Features (pLannotate 1.2.2; 17 found; start..end, strand, type, name):
      2..457     +  rep_origin     f1 ori (sequence partly withheld): f1 bacteriophage origin of replication; arrow indicates direction of (+) strand synthesis
    484..588     +  promoter       AmpR promoter: bla
    589..1449    +  CDS            AmpR: β-lactamase; bla; confers resistance to ampicillin, carbenicillin, and related antibiotics
   1620..2208    +  rep_origin     ori: high-copy-number ColE1/pMB1/pBR322/pUC origin of replication
   2394..2443    -  misc_feature   bom (fragment): basis of mobility region from pBR322
   2511..2735    -  mobile_element Tn7R: mini-Tn7 element (right end of the Tn7 transposon) Tn7
   2802..3335    -  CDS            GmR: gentamycin acetyltransferase; aacC1; confers resistance to gentamycin
   3524..3552    -  promoter       Pc promoter: intI1 (promoter lies within the coding sequence); class 1 integron promoter
   3530..3877    -  CDS            YPR2_ECOLX (fragment): Protein predicted: Swiss-Prot protein existence level 4. From Escherichia coli.
   3904..3995    +  promoter       polyhedrin promoter: polh from Autographa californica; promoter for the baculovirus polyhedrin gene
   4060..4079    +  CDS            8xHis (fragment): 8xHis affinity tag
   4101..4121    +  CDS            TEV site: tobacco etch virus (TEV) protease recognition and cleavage site
   4125..9653    +  CDS            KIF13B: KI13B_HUMAN - Also known as GAKIN, KIAA0639. Experimental evidence at protein level: Swiss-Prot protein existence level 1. Involved in reorganization of the cortical cytoskeleton. Regulates axon formation by promoting the formation of extra axons. May be functionally important for the intracellular trafficking of MAGUKs and associated protein complexes. From Homo sapiens (Human).
   9728..9811    +  CDS            large T antigen (fragment): large T antigen from SV40 (simian virus 40)
   9834..9968    +  polyA_signal   SV40 poly(A) signal: SV40 polyadenylation signal
   9997..10162   -  mobile_element Tn7L: mini-Tn7 element (left end of the Tn7 transposon) Tn7
  10325..10341   +  CDS            lacZα (fragment): LacZα fragment of β-galactosidase; lacZ fragment
