>Addgene plasmid #163907 | KIF13B | addgene full sequence | sequence record 325966 | Addgene NGS Result
ATCTGTGCGGTATTTCACACCGCATAGACCAGCCGCGTAACCTGGCAAAATCGGTTACGGTTGAGTAATA
AATGGATGCCCTGCGTAAGCGGGTGTGGGCGGACAATAAAGTCTTAAACTGAACAAAATAGATCTAAACT
ATGACAATAAAGTCTTAAACTAGACAGAATAGTTGTAAACTGAAATCAGTCCAGTTATGCTGTGAAAAAG
CATACTGGACTTTTGTTATGGCTAAAGCAAACTCTTCATTTTCTGAAGTGCAAATTGCCCGTCGTATTAA
AGAGGGGCGTGGCCAAGGGCATGGTAAAGACTATATTCGCGGCGTTGTGACAATTTACCGAACAACTCCG
CGGCCGGGAAGCCGATCTCGGCTTGAACGAATTGTTAGGTGGCGGTACTTGGGTCGATATCAAAGTGCAT
CACTTCTTCCCGTATGCCCAACTTTGTATAGAGAGCCACTGCGGGATCGTCACCGTAATCTGCTTGCACG
TAGATCACATAAGCACCAAGCGCGTTGGCCTCATGCTTGAGGAGATTGATGAGCGCGGTGGCAATGCCCT
GCCTCCGGTGCTCGCCGGAGACTGCGAGATCATAGATATAGATCTCACTACGCGGCTGCTCAAACTTGGG
CAGAACGTAAGCCGCGAGAGCGCCAACAACCGCTTCTTGGTCGAAGGCAGCAAGCGCGATGAATGTCTTA
CTACGGAGCAAGTTCCCGAGGTAATCGGAGTCCGGCTGATGTTGGGAGTAGGTGGCTACGTCTCCGAACT
CACGACCGAAAAGATCAAGAGCAGCCCGCATGGATTTGACTTGGTCAGGGCCGAGCCTACATGTGCGAAT
GATGCCCATACTTGAGCCACCTAACTTTGTTTTAGGGCGACTGCCCTGCTGCGTAACATCGTTGCTGCTG
CGTAACATCAAACATCGACCCACGGCGTAACGCGCTTGCTGCTTGGATGCCCGAGGCATAGACTGTACAA
AAAAACAGTCATAACAAGCCATGAAAACCGCCACTGCGCCGTTACCACCGCTGCGTTCGGTCAAGGTTCT
GGACCAGTTGCGTGAGCGCATACGCTACTTGCATTACAGTTTACGAACCGAACAGGCTTATGTCAACTGG
GTTCGTGCCTTCATCCGTTTCCACGGTGTGCGTCACCCGGCAACCTTGGGCAGCAGCGAAGTCGAGGCAT
TTCTGTCCTGGCTGGCGAACGAGCGCAAGGTTTCGGTCTCCACGCATCGTCAGGCATTGGCGGCCTTGCT
GTTCTTCTACGGCAAGGTGCTGTGCACGGATCTGCCCTGGCTTCAGGAGATCGGAAGACCTCGGCCGTCG
CGGCGCTTGCCGGTGGTGCTGACCCCGGATGAAGTGGTTCGCATCCTCGGTTTTCTGGAAGGCGAGCATC
GTTTGTTCGCCCAGGACTCTAGCTATAGTTCTAGTGGTTGGCTACGTATACTCCGGAATATTAATAGATC
ATGGAGATAATTAAAATGATAACCATCTCGCAAATAAATAAGTATTTTACTGTTTTCGTAACAGTTTTGT
AATAAAAAAACCTATAAATATTCCGGATTATTCATACCGTCCCACCATCGGGCGCGGATCTCGGTCCGAA
ACCATGTCGTACTACCATCACCATCACCATCACGATTACGATATCCCAACGACCGAAAACCTGTATTTTC
AGGGCGCCATGGGAGATAGCAAAGTGAAAGTGGCCGTTAGAGTTAGACCGATGAACCGTAGAGAGATTGA
CCTGCATACAAAGTGTGTCGTTGATGTGGAGGCTAACAAGGTCATCCTGAACCCTGTGAACACCAACCTG
AGCAAGGGAGACGCTCGCGGTCAGCCCAAGATCTTCGCCTACGACCACTGCTTCTGGTCCATGGACGAGA
GCGTGCGTGAAAAGTACGCTGGTCAGGAAGACGTCTTCAAGTGCCTGGGCGAGAACATCCTGCAGAACGC
CTTCGACGGATACAACGCTTGCATCTTCGCCTACGGTCAGACCGGTTCTGGCAAGTCATACACTATGATG
GGTACCGCTGACCAGCCTGGCCTGATCCCAAGGCTGTGCTCCGGTCTGTTCGAGAGAACTCAGAAGGAGG
AAAACGAGGAACAGTCTTTCAAGGTCGAAGTGTCATACATGGAGATCTACAACGAAAAGGTGCGCGACCT
GCTGGACCCAAAGGGCTCCAGGCAGACCCTGAAGGTCAGAGAGCACAGCGTGCTGGGTCCATACGTCGAC
GGCCTGTCCAAGCTGGCTGTGACTAGCTACAAGGACATCGAATCCCTGATGAGCGAGGGTAACAAGTCTC
GCACTGTCGCTGCCACCAACATGAACGAGGAATCCAGCCGTTCACACGCCGTGTTCAAGATCACCCTGAC
TCACACCCTGTACGACGTCAAGTCTGGCACCTCAGGAGAAAAAGTGGGCAAGCTGTCCCTGGTCGACCTG
GCTGGAAGCGAGAGAGCTACTAAGACCGGTGCTGCTGGCGACCGTCTGAAGGAAGGATCAAACATCAACA
AGTCCCTGACCACTCTGGGTCTGGTCATCTCCGCTCTGGCCGACCAGGGAGCTGGCAAGAACAAGAACAA
GTTCGTGCCCTACCGTGACAGCGTCCTGACTTGGCTGCTGAAGGACAGCCTGGGTGGCAACTCTAAGACT
GCTATGGTGGCCACCGTCTCCCCAGCTGCCGACAACTACGACGAGACTCTGAGCACCCTGCGTTACGCTG
ACAGGGCCAAGCACATCGTGAACCACGCTGTGGTCAACGAAGACCCTAACGCCAGGATCATCCGCGACCT
GCGCGAGGAAGTCGAGAAGCTGAGGGAACAGCTGACCAAGGCTGAAGCCATGAAGTCTCCCGAGCTGAAG
GACAGACTGGAGGAATCAGAAAAGCTGATCCAGGAGATGACTGTGACCTGGGAGGAAAAGCTGAGGAAGA
CCGAGGAAATCGCTCAGGAAAGACAGAAGCAGCTGGAGTCTCTGGGAATCTCACTGCAGACTTCCGGCAT
CAAGGTCGGAGACGACAAGTGCTTCCTGGTCAACCTGAACGCTGACCCAGCCCTGAACGAACTGCTGGTG
TACTACCTGAAGGAGCACACCCTGATCGGTTCCGCTAACAGCCAGGACATCCAGCTGTGCGGCATGGGAA
TCCTGCCTGAACACGGTATCATCGACATCACTCCAGAGGGACAGGTGGTCCTGACCCCACAGAAGAACAC
TCGCACCTTCGTGAACGGTTCTTCAGTCTCCAGCCCCATCCAGCTGCACCACGGAGACAGGATCCTGTGG
GGTAACAACCACTTCTTCAGACTGAACCTGCCTAAGAAGAAGAAGAAGGCTGAGCGCGAAGACGAGGACC
GTGAAGCCTCTCTGAAGAACGACTCTTCATCCGAGCAGCTGGACGCTGACGGTGACAGCTCTTCAGAGGT
GTCCAGCGAAATCAACTTCAACTTCGAATACGCTCAGATGGAGGTCACCATGAAGGCCCTGGGCTCTAAC
GACCCTATGCAGTCAATCCTGTCTTCACTGGAACAGCAGCACGAGGAAGAGAAGCGTTCCGCCCTGGAGC
GCCAGCGTCTGATGTACGAACACGAGCTGGAACAGCTGCGCCGTAGGCTGTCTCCCGAGAGACAGAACTG
CCGCGGCGTGGACCGTCTGTCATTCCACAGCCCATCTGCTCAGCAGCGCCTGAAGCAGTGGGCTGAAGAG
CGTGAAGCCACTCTGAACAACTCCCTGATGAGGCTGAGAGAACAGATCGTGAAGGCCAACCTGCTGGTCA
GGGAGGCTAGCTACATCGCCGAAGAGCTGGACAAGAGAACTGAGTACAAGGTGACCCTGCAGATCCCTAC
TTCCAGCCTGGACGCTAACCGCAAGCGTGGTTCTCTGCTGTCAGAACCCGCCATCCAGGTCAGACGCAAG
GGCAAGGGCAAGCAGATCTGGTCCCTGGAGAAGCTGGAAAACAGGCTGCTGGACATGCGCGACCTGTACC
AGGAGTGGAAGGAATGCGAAGAGGACTCCCCTGTGTCACGCTCCTACTTCAAGCGTGCTGACCCCTTCTA
CGACGAGCAGGAAAACCACAGCCTGATCGGCGTGGCCAACGTCTTCCTGGAAACCCTGTTCTACGACGTG
AAGCTGCAGTACGCTGTCCCCATCATCAACCAGAAGGGTGAAGTGGCCGGCAGGCTGCACGTCGAGGTCA
TGAGACTGAGCGGAGCTATCGGAGAGAGGATCGCCGGAGGTGACGACCCAACCGAAGTCTCTTCAGAGAA
GGAAGCTCAGGAGAACAGACTGGTGTGCATGGTCAAGATCCTGCAGGCCACTGGTCTGCCTCAGCACCTG
TGCCACTTCGTGTTCTGCAAGTACGACTTCTGGGACCAGCAGGAACCAGTCACCGTGGCTCCTGAGGTCG
ACACCTCCAGCTCTCCCACTTCCAAGCAGCCACAGTGCATGGTGGTCTTCGACCACTGCTCCGAGTTCAG
CGTGAACATCACTGAGGACTTCATCGAATACCTGAGCGAGGGAGCTCTGGCCATCGAAGTCTACGGTCAC
AAGATGAACGACCCACGCAAGAACCCTGCTCTGTGGGACCTGGGAATCATCCAGGCCAAGACTCGCTCCC
TGAGGGACAGATGGAGCGAAGTGACCCGTAAGCTGGAGTTCTGGGTCCAGATCCTGGAGCAGAACGAAAA
CGGTGACTACTGCCCCGTCGAGGTCATCGCTGCCAAGGACGTGCCAACCGGCGGAATCTTCCAGCTGCGT
CAGGGACAGTCCCGTAGGGTCCAGGTGGAAGTCAAGAGCGTGCAGGAGTCTGGCACTCTGCCACTGATGG
AAGAGTGCATCCTGTCCGTCGGAATCGGTTGCGTGAAGGTCCGTCCCCTGAGGAGCCCAAAGATCCACGA
GAACGTGCACGAAGAGGAAGAGGACATGGACTCCTACCAGGACAGGGACCTGGAGAGACTGAGACGCAAG
TGGCTGAACGCTCTGACCAAGCGCCAGGAATACCTGGACCAGCAGCTGCAGAAGCTGGTGAGCAAGCACG
ACAAGACTGAGGACGACGCTGACCGTGAAGCCCAGCTGCTGGAGATGCGCCTGACTCTGACCGAAGAGCG
TAACGCTGTGATGGTCCCTTCTGCCGGCTCAGGAATCCCAGGTGCTCCTGCCGAATGGACTCCTGTGCCC
GGCATGGAAACCCACATCCCAGTCATCTTCCTGGACCTGAACGCTGACGACTTCTCATCCCAGGACAACC
TGGACGACCCTGAGGCTGGATGGGACGCTACTCTGACCGGAGAAGAGGAAGAGGAATTCTTCGAACTGCA
GATCGTGAAGCAGCACGACGGCGAAGTCAAGGCTGAGGCCTCCTGGGACAGCGCTGTGCACTCATGCCCA
CAGCTGTCCAAGGGAACCCCTGCCGACGAGCGCGTCTTCCTGATCCTGCGTGTGACTGTCCAGCTGTCCC
ACCCTGCTGACATGCAGCTGGTGCTGCGCAAGCGTATCTGCGTGCACGTCCACGGCAGGCAGGGATTCGC
CCAGTCTCTGCTGAAGAAGATGTCACACAGAAGCTCTATCCCCGGTTGCGGCGTGACCTTCGAAATCGTC
TCCAACATCCCAGAGGACGCTCAGGGTGTGGAGGAAAGGGAAGCTCTGGCCAGAATGGCTGCCAACGTCG
AGAACCCCGCTTCTGCCGACTCAGAAGCTTACATCGAGAAGTACCTGCGCAGCGTGCTGGCCGTCGAGAA
CCTGCTGACCCTGGACAGGCTGAGACAGGAAGTGGCCGTCAAGGAGCAGCTGACTGGAAAGGGCAAGCTG
TCCCGTAGGAGCATCTCATCCCCATCTATGAACCGCCTGAGCGGCTCTCGTCAGGAGCTGTCACCTTCCC
ACAGCCTGGGATCAAACAAGGGTCGCTGGGAAAGCCAGCAGGACGTGTCTCAGACCCTGGTGTCCCGTGG
AATCGCTCCAGGACCTCCAGCTCTGTCTGTGTCACCTCAGAACAACCAGTCTCCAGACCCTGGCCTGGGT
GGAGTCGCTGCTTCTTACCTGAACCCCGTGAAGTCACTGGTCCCCCAGATGCCAAAGCTGCTGAAGTCAC
TGTTCCCAGTGAGGGACGACAGACGCGGAAGACACAGCTCTCCTCTGGCTCACCAGCCCGTGCCAAGGAT
CCTGGTCCAGCCAACTTTCTCTGACACCTGGGCCACTAGAACCGAGGAAGTGTCACACCAGGTCGGCGCT
GCCCCTCTGGCTGAGGTCATGGCTGCCCCCGCTGTCAAGATCTGCGACAAGCCAGTGAAGGTGTCCTCCC
CACCTTCTCCTATGGTGGTCACCCAGCCACCAGAGGGTCAGGACGGACCTCCATCTCCACTGTCAGAGGC
TAGCTCTGGATACTTCTCCCACAGCGTGTCATCCGCCACTCTGTCAGAGACTCTGACCCTGGGCCTGGAC
ACCACTGGCCTGGGATCCCAGACTCCCGGAAGCCCACCTGCTCTGTGCCAGGTCACCCCTGAGCCCGAAC
TGGCCTTCCTGTCATGTACTCAGTCCCACCCACCAGCTCCTGAGGAAGCTCACGTGCCTGCTGCCCCCAC
TCAGTCTACCGAGTTGGAAGTCCCACGTGCTCCTCTGCTGAGCGAGCCAGCTTCTGCTGTGCCAACCTCA
CCATTCCGCATCCGTAAGGTCAGGACTTCAGAACTGAAGTCCTTCACCGGCATGCTGGGAGGTGCTAGCT
CTGGAGCCGAGGAAGACCCTCTGGCTAGCGAGGACCCATCTAACGCTCGTGGTCAGACTCTGGGCCGTCT
GGAAGTGACCTCTGACTCAGAGGACGCTTCCGAGGTCCCAGAATGGCTGCGCGAGGGAGAATACGTGGTC
GTGGGAACTAACAAGACCGGTATCGTGCGTTACATCGGTCCAACCGACTTCCAGGAAGGAACTTGGATCG
GTGTCGAGCTGGACCTGCCTGCTGGCAAGAACGACGGATCTATCGGCGGAAAGCAGTACTTCCGTTGCAA
CCCTGGTTACGGCCTGCTGGTGCGCCCTTCACGCGTGCGTAGGGCTGTCGGAACCGGTAGACGCCGTTCA
TCCGGCCTGCAGCCTCAGGGAGCTCCCGAGGTCAGGAGATCCGCCACCATCTCCGGTAGCGCTACTAACC
TGGCCAGCCTGACCGCTGCCCTGGCGAAAGGAGATAGAAGTTACAAGAACCCCGAGAACAGAAAATCGTG
GGCGTCATAAGCGGCCGCTTTCGAATCTAGAGCCTGCAGTCTCGAGGCATGCGGTACCAAGCTTGTCGAG
AAGTACTAGAGGATCATAATCAGCCATACCACATTTGTAGAGGTTTTACTTGCTTTAAAAAACCTCCCAC
ACCTCCCCCTGAACCTGAAACATAAAATGAATGCAATTGTTGTTGTTAACTTGTTTATTGCAGCTTATAA
TGGTTACAAATAAAGCAATAGCATCACAAATTTCACAAATAAAGCATTTTTTTCACTGCATTCTAGTTGT
GGTTTGTCCAAACTCATCAATGTATCTTATCATGTCTGGATCTGATCACTGATATCGCCTAGGAGATCCG
AACCAGATAAGTGAAATCTAGTTCCAAACTATTTTGTCATTTTTAATTTTCGTATTAGCTTACGACGCTA
CACCCAGTTCCCATCTATTTTGTCACTCTTCCCTAAATAATCCTTAAAAACTCCATTTCCACCCCTCCCA
GTTCCCAACTATTTTGTCCGCCCACAGCGGGGCATTTTTCTTCCTGTTATGTTTTTAATCAAACATCCTG
CCAACTCCATGTGACAAACCGTCATCTTCGGCTACTTTTTCTCTGTCACAGAATGAAAATTTTTCTGTCA
TCTCTTCGTTATTAATGTTTGTAATTGACTGAATATCAACGCTTATTTGCAGCCTGAATGGCGAATGGG
[124 nt withheld, positions 7910-8033]
C
[91 nt withheld, positions 8035-8125]
A
[49 nt withheld, positions 8127-8175]
CCTTTGACGTTGGAGTCCACGTTCTT
[37 nt withheld, positions 8202-8238]
ACCCTATCTCGGTCTATTCTTTTGATTTATAAGGGATTTTGCCGATTTCGGCCTATTGGTTAAAAAATGA
GCTGATTTAACAAAAATTTAACGCGAATTTTAACAAAATATTAACGCTTACAATTTAGGTGGCACTTTTC
GGGGAAATGTGCGCGGAACCCCTATTTGTTTATTTTTCTAAATACATTCAAATATGTATCCGCTCATGAG
ACAATAACCCTGATAAATGCTTCAATAATATTGAAAAAGGAAGAGTATGAGTATTCAACATTTCCGTGTC
GCCCTTATTCCCTTTTTTGCGGCATTTTGCCTTCCTGTTTTTGCTCACCCAGAAACGCTGGTGAAAGTAA
AAGATGCTGAAGATCAGTTGGGTGCACGAGTGGGTTACATCGAACTGGATCTCAACAGCGGTAAGATCCT
TGAGAGTTTTCGCCCCGAAGAACGTTTTCCAATGATGAGCACTTTTAAAGTTCTGCTATGTGGCGCGGTA
TTATCCCGTATTGACGCCGGGCAAGAGCAACTCGGTCGCCGCATACACTATTCTCAGAATGACTTGGTTG
AGTACTCACCAGTCACAGAAAAGCATCTTACGGATGGCATGACAGTAAGAGAATTATGCAGTGCTGCCAT
AACCATGAGTGATAACACTGCGGCCAACTTACTTCTGACAACGATCGGAGGACCGAAGGAGCTAACCGCT
TTTTTGCACAACATGGGGGATCATGTAACTCGCCTTGATCGTTGGGAACCGGAGCTGAATGAAGCCATAC
CAAACGACGAGCGTGACACCACGATGCCTGTAGCAATGGCAACAACGTTGCGCAAACTATTAACTGGCGA
ACTACTTACTCTAGCTTCCCGGCAACAATTAATAGACTGGATGGAGGCGGATAAAGTTGCAGGACCACTT
CTGCGCTCGGCCCTTCCGGCTGGCTGGTTTATTGCTGATAAATCTGGAGCCGGTGAGCGTGGGTCTCGCG
GTATCATTGCAGCACTGGGGCCAGATGGTAAGCCCTCCCGTATCGTAGTTATCTACACGACGGGGAGTCA
GGCAACTATGGATGAACGAAATAGACAGATCGCTGAGATAGGTGCCTCACTGATTAAGCATTGGTAACTG
TCAGACCAAGTTTACTCATATATACTTTAGATTGATTTAAAACTTCATTTTTAATTTAAAAGGATCTAGG
TGAAGATCCTTTTTGATAATCTCATGACCAAAATCCCTTAACGTGAGTTTTCGTTCCACTGAGCGTCAGA
CCCCGTAGAAAAGATCAAAGGATCTTCTTGAGATCCTTTTTTTCTGCGCGTAATCTGCTGCTTGCAAACA
AAAAAACCACCGCTACCAGCGGTGGTTTGTTTGCCGGATCAAGAGCTACCAACTCTTTTTCCGAAGGTAA
CTGGCTTCAGCAGAGCGCAGATACCAAATACTGTTCTTCTAGTGTAGCCGTAGTTAGGCCACCACTTCAA
GAACTCTGTAGCACCGCCTACATACCTCGCTCTGCTAATCCTGTTACCAGTGGCTGCTGCCAGTGGCGAT
AAGTCGTGTCTTACCGGGTTGGACTCAAGACGATAGTTACCGGATAAGGCGCAGCGGTCGGGCTGAACGG
GGGGTTCGTGCACACAGCCCAGCTTGGAGCGAACGACCTACACCGAACTGAGATACCTACAGCGTGAGCT
ATGAGAAAGCGCCACGCTTCCCGAAGGGAGAAAGGCGGACAGGTATCCGGTAAGCGGCAGGGTCGGAACA
GGAGAGCGCACGAGGGAGCTTCCAGGGGGAAACGCCTGGTATCTTTATAGTCCTGTCGGGTTTCGCCACC
TCTGACTTGAGCGTCGATTTTTGTGATGCTCGTCAGGGGGGCGGAGCCTATGGAAAAACGCCAGCAACGC
GGCCTTTTTACGGTTCCTGGCCTTTTGCTGGCCTTTTGCTCACATGTTCTTTCCTGCGTTATCCCCTGAT
TCTGTGGATAACCGTATTACCGCCTTTGAGTGAGCTGATACCGCTCGCCGCAGCCGAACGACCGAGCGCA
GCGAGTCAGTGAGCGAGGAAGCGGAAGAGCGCCTGATGCGGTATTTTCTCCTTACGC
Features (pLannotate 1.2.2; 17 found; start..end, strand, type, name):
     94..318     -  mobile_element Tn7R: mini-Tn7 element (right end of the Tn7 transposon) Tn7
    385..918     -  CDS            GmR: gentamycin acetyltransferase; aacC1; confers resistance to gentamycin
   1088..1116    -  promoter       Pc promoter: intI1 (promoter lies within the coding sequence); class 1 integron promoter
   1094..1441    -  CDS            YPR2_ECOLX (fragment): Protein predicted: Swiss-Prot protein existence level 4. From Escherichia coli.
   1468..1559    +  promoter       polyhedrin promoter: polh from Autographa californica; promoter for the baculovirus polyhedrin gene
   1624..1643    +  CDS            8xHis (fragment): 8xHis affinity tag
   1665..1685    +  CDS            TEV site: tobacco etch virus (TEV) protease recognition and cleavage site
   1689..7217    +  CDS            KIF13B: KI13B_HUMAN - Also known as GAKIN, KIAA0639. Experimental evidence at protein level: Swiss-Prot protein existence level 1. Involved in reorganization of the cortical cytoskeleton. Regulates axon formation by promoting the formation of extra axons. May be functionally important for the intracellular trafficking of MAGUKs and associated protein complexes. From Homo sapiens (Human).
   7292..7375    +  CDS            large T antigen (fragment): large T antigen from SV40 (simian virus 40)
   7398..7532    +  polyA_signal   SV40 poly(A) signal: SV40 polyadenylation signal
   7561..7726    -  mobile_element Tn7L: mini-Tn7 element (left end of the Tn7 transposon) Tn7
   7889..7905    +  CDS            lacZα (fragment): LacZα fragment of β-galactosidase; lacZ fragment
   7910..8364    +  rep_origin     f1 ori (sequence partly withheld): f1 bacteriophage origin of replication; arrow indicates direction of (+) strand synthesis
   8390..8494    +  promoter       AmpR promoter: bla
   8495..9355    +  CDS            AmpR: β-lactamase; bla; confers resistance to ampicillin, carbenicillin, and related antibiotics
   9526..10114   +  rep_origin     ori: high-copy-number ColE1/pMB1/pBR322/pUC origin of replication
  10300..26      -  misc_feature   bom (fragment) (across the origin): basis of mobility region from pBR322
