[The description below was written by a language model from this plasmid's Addgene catalogue record and pLannotate feature annotations shown in this document.]
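Description:
KIF13B is a baculovirus donor plasmid built on the pFastBac HTa backbone for producing full-length mouse KIF13B (also called GAKIN), a kinesin motor protein, in insect cells. In E. coli it replicates from a high-copy ColE1/pUC-type origin and is selected with ampicillin through the bla gene. An f1 origin is also present. The total size is about 10.3 kb, of which roughly 5.5 kb is the insert. The depositor's sequence and the repository's sequencing result differ slightly in length and start at different positions, but they show the same set and order of features.

The expression cassette sits between the Tn7R and Tn7L ends of a mini-Tn7 element, together with a gentamicin resistance gene driven by the Pc integron promoter. This arrangement allows the whole segment to be transposed into a baculovirus shuttle genome (bacmid) in a suitable E. coli strain, yielding recombinant virus DNA for transfecting insect cells. Within the cassette, the strong, very late polyhedrin promoter from Autographa californica nucleopolyhedrovirus drives an N-terminal 6xHis tag, then a TEV protease cleavage site, and then the KIF13B coding sequence, with an SV40 polyadenylation signal downstream. The His tag supports affinity purification and can be removed with TEV protease.

The coding sequence is a codon-optimised synthetic gene inserted between NarI and NotI sites. The automated annotation labels it by similarity to the human KIF13B protein, whereas the catalogue entry gives the species as mouse. The stated purpose is purification of the full-length motor from insect cells, and the associated work concerns in vitro reconstitution.
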