Addgene plasmid #163907: KIF13B
Purpose: Full length mouse KIF13B for purification from insect cells
Depositing lab: Martin Loose. Depositing organization: Institute of Science and Technology Austria (I.S.T. Austria). Publication: In vitro reconstitution reveals phosphoinositides as cargo-release factors and activators of the ARF6 GAP ADAP1. Duellberg C, Auer A, Canigova N, Loibl K, Loose M. Proc Natl Acad Sci U S A. 2021 Jan 5;118(1). pii: 2010054118. doi: 10.1073/pnas.2010054118. Epub 2020 Dec 18. PubMed 33443153.
Backbone
  Vector backbone: pFastBac HTa
  Backbone manufacturer: thermo fisher (Invitrogen)
  Backbone size w/o insert (bp): 4812
  Total vector size (bp): 10344
  Vector type: Insect Expression
Growth in bacteria
  Bacterial resistance: Ampicillin, 100 μg/mL
  Growth temperature: 37°C
  Growth strain: DH5alpha
  Copy number: High Copy
Gene/Insert
  Gene/Insert name: kif13b (alt name: GAKIN)
  Species: M. musculus (mouse)
  Insert size (bp): 5532
  Entrez Gene: Kif13b (a.k.a. 5330429L19Rik, 6030414C01, C130021D12Rik, GAKIN)
  Promoter: polyhedrin
  Tag / fusion protein: Cleavable 6 x HIS tag (N terminal on backbone)
  Cloning method: Restriction Enzyme; 5′ cloning site Nar1 (not destroyed); 3′ cloning site Not1 (not destroyed)
  Sequencing primers: 5′ AAATGATAACCATCTCGC; 3′ CAAATGTGGTATGGCTGATT
Resource information
  A portion of this plasmid was derived from a plasmid made by: The codon optimized DNA was synthesized by a company (BaseClear)
Terms and licenses: Academic/Nonprofit Terms; Industry Terms: Not Available to Industry
How to cite: KIF13B was a gift from Martin Loose (Addgene plasmid # 163907 ; http://n2t.net/addgene:163907 ; RRID:Addgene_163907)
